>Addgene plasmid #138287 | pET-TALE-mCherry-15b | addgene full sequence | sequence record 274583 | Addgene NGS Result
TAATACGACTCACTATAGGGGAATTGTGAGCGGATAACAATTCCCCTCTAGAAATAATTTTGTTTAACTT
TAAGAAGGAGATATACCATGGGCAGCAGCCATCATCATCATCATCACAGCAGCGGCCTGGTGCCGCGCGG
CAGCCATATGGATCTACGCACGCTCGGCTACAGCCAGCAGCAACAGGAGAAGATCAAACCGAAGGTTCGT
TCGACAGTGGCGCAGCACCACGAGGCACTGGTCGGCCATGGGTTTACACACGCGCACATCGTTGCGCTCA
GCCAACACCCGGCAGCGTTAGGGACCGTCGCTGTCAAGTATCAGGACATGATCGCAGCGTTGCCAGAGGC
GACACACGAAGCGATCGTTGGCGTCGGCAAACAGTGGTCCGGCGCACGCGCTCTGGAGGCCTTGCTCACG
GTGGCGGGAGAGTTGAGAGGTCCACCGTTACAGTTGGACACAGGCCAACTTCTCAAGATTGCAAAACGTG
GCGGCGTGACCGCAGTGGAGGCAGTGCATGCATGGCGCAATGCACTGACGGGTGCCCCCCTGAACCTGAC
TCCAGCACAGGTGGTGGCTATTGCCTCCAATAATGGGGGAAAACAGGCTCTCGAAACAGTTCAAAGACTT
CTGCCTGTCTTGTGCCAAGATCATGGACTTACACCCGCACAAGTCGTTGCAATCGCTAGCAATGGCGGTG
GGAAGCAAGCCCTGGAGACAGTTCAAAGGCTCCTTCCAGTCCTGTGTCAGGCACACGGGCTTACCCCTGA
TCAAGTGGTCGCAATTGCCTCACATGACGGCGGGAAACAGGCATTGGAAACTGTGCAGCGCCTGCTCCCC
GTTCTTTGCCAGGATCATGGGTTGACACCTGCACAAGTTGTTGCAATTGCAAGCAACGGCGGCGGAAAAC
AGGCACTGGAAACTGTGCAAAGACTCCTGCCAGTTTTGTGCCAGGCTCATGGCCTGACTCCAGACCAGGT
CGTTGCTATTGCCAGCAATAACGGAGGTAAGCAAGCATTGGAGACTGTTCAGCGGCTCCTCCCTGTCCTC
TGTCAGGCCCACGGGCTGACTCCTGCACAGGTGGTGGCCATCGCTTCAAACGGGGGGGGGAAGCAAGCCC
TCGAAACTGTTCAACGGTTGTTGCCTGTTTTGTGTCAGGATCATGGGGGCGGCTCTGGCGGCATGGTGAG
CAAGGGCGAGGAGGACCAGATGGCCATCATCAAGGAGTTCATGCGCTTCAAGGTGCACATGGAGGGCTCC
GTGGACGGCCACGAGTTCGAGATCGAGGGCGAGGGCGAGGGCCGCCCCTACGAGGGCACCCAGACCGCCA
AGCTGAAGGTGACCAAGGGCGGCCCCCTGCCCTTCGCCTGGGACATCCTGTCCCCTCAGTTCATGTACGG
CTCCAAGGCCTACGTGAAGCACCCCGCCGACATCCCCGACTACTTGAAGCTGTCCTTCCCCGAGGGCTTC
AAGTGGGAGCGCGTGATGAACTTCGAGGACGGCGGCGTGGTGACCGTGACCCAGGACTCCTCCCTGCAGG
ACGGCGAGTTCATCTACAAGGTGAAGCTGCGCGGCACCAACTTCCCCTCCGACGGCCCCGTAATGCAGAA
GAAGACCATGGGCTGGGAGGCCTCCTCCGAGCGGATGTACCCCGAGGACGGCGCCCTGAAGGGCGAGATC
AAGCAGAGGCTGAAGCTGAAGGACGGCGGCCACTACGACGCCGAGGTCAAGACCACCTACAAGGCCAAGA
AGCCCGTGCAGCTGCCCGGCGCCTACAACGTGAACATCAAGCTGGACATCACCTCCCACAACGAGGACTA
CACCATCGTGGAACAGTACGAGCGCGCCGAGGGCCGCCACTCCACCGGCGGCATGGACGAGCTGTACAAG
TAAGGATCCGGCTGCTAACAAAGCCCGAAAGGAAGCTGAGTTGGCTGCTGCCACCGCTGAGCAATAACTA
GCATAACCCCTTGGGGCCTCTAAACGGGTCTTGAGGGGTTTTTTGCTGAAAGGAGGAACTATATCCGGAT
ATCCCGCAAGAGGCCCGGCAGTACCGGCATAACCAAGCCTATGCCTACAGCATCCAGGGTGACGGTGCCG
AGGATGACGATGAGCGCATTGTTAGATTTCATACACGGTGCCTGACTGCGTTAGCAATTTAACTGTGATA
AACTACCGCATTAAAGCTTATCGATGATAAGCTGTCAAACATGAGAATTCTTGAAGACGAAAGGGCCTCG
TGATACGCCTATTTTTATAGGTTAATGTCATGATAATAATGGTTTCTTAGACGTCAGGTGGCACTTTTCG
GGGAAATGTGCGCGGAACCCCTATTTGTTTATTTTTCTAAATACATTCAAATATGTATCCGCTCATGAGA
CAATAACCCTGATAAATGCTTCAATAATATTGAAAAAGGAAGAGTATGAGTATTCAACATTTCCGTGTCG
CCCTTATTCCCTTTTTTGCGGCATTTTGCCTTCCTGTTTTTGCTCACCCAGAAACGCTGGTGAAAGTAAA
AGATGCTGAAGATCAGTTGGGTGCACGAGTGGGTTACATCGAACTGGATCTCAACAGCGGTAAGATCCTT
GAGAGTTTTCGCCCCGAAGAACGTTTTCCAATGATGAGCACTTTTAAAGTTCTGCTATGTGGCGCGGTAT
TATCCCGTGTTGACGCCGGGCAAGAGCAACTCGGTCGCCGCATACACTATTCTCAGAATGACTTGGTTGA
GTACTCACCAGTCACAGAAAAGCATCTTACGGATGGCATGACAGTAAGAGAATTATGCAGTGCTGCCATA
ACCATGAGTGATAACACTGCGGCCAACTTACTTCTGACAACGATCGGAGGACCGAAGGAGCTAACCGCTT
TTTTGCACAACATGGGGGATCATGTAACTCGCCTTGATCGTTGGGAACCGGAGCTGAATGAAGCCATACC
AAACGACGAGCGTGACACCACGATGCCTGCAGCAATGGCAACAACGTTGCGCAAACTATTAACTGGCGAA
CTACTTACTCTAGCTTCCCGGCAACAATTAATAGACTGGATGGAGGCGGATAAAGTTGCAGGACCACTTC
TGCGCTCGGCCCTTCCGGCTGGCTGGTTTATTGCTGATAAATCTGGAGCCGGTGAGCGTGGGTCTCGCGG
TATCATTGCAGCACTGGGGCCAGATGGTAAGCCCTCCCGTATCGTAGTTATCTACACGACGGGGAGTCAG
GCAACTATGGATGAACGAAATAGACAGATCGCTGAGATAGGTGCCTCACTGATTAAGCATTGGTAACTGT
CAGACCAAGTTTACTCATATATACTTTAGATTGATTTAAAACTTCATTTTTAATTTAAAAGGATCTAGGT
GAAGATCCTTTTTGATAATCTCATGACCAAAATCCCTTAACGTGAGTTTTCGTTCCACTGAGCGTCAGAC
CCCGTAGAAAAGATCAAAGGATCTTCTTGAGATCCTTTTTTTCTGCGCGTAATCTGCTGCTTGCAAACAA
AAAAACCACCGCTACCAGCGGTGGTTTGTTTGCCGGATCAAGAGCTACCAACTCTTTTTCCGAAGGTAAC
TGGCTTCAGCAGAGCGCAGATACCAAATACTGTCCTTCTAGTGTAGCCGTAGTTAGGCCACCACTTCAAG
AACTCTGTAGCACCGCCTACATACCTCGCTCTGCTAATCCTGTTACCAGTGGCTGCTGCCAGTGGCGATA
AGTCGTGTCTTACCGGGTTGGACTCAAGACGATAGTTACCGGATAAGGCGCAGCGGTCGGGCTGAACGGG
GGGTTCGTGCACACAGCCCAGCTTGGAGCGAACGACCTACACCGAACTGAGATACCTACAGCGTGAGCTA
TGAGAAAGCGCCACGCTTCCCGAAGGGAGAAAGGCGGACAGGTATCCGGTAAGCGGCAGGGTCGGAACAG
GAGAGCGCACGAGGGAGCTTCCAGGGGGAAACGCCTGGTATCTTTATAGTCCTGTCGGGTTTCGCCACCT
CTGACTTGAGCGTCGATTTTTGTGATGCTCGTCAGGGGGGCGGAGCCTATGGAAAAACGCCAGCAACGCG
GCCTTTTTACGGTTCCTGGCCTTTTGCTGGCCTTTTGCTCACATGTTCTTTCCTGCGTTATCCCCTGATT
CTGTGGATAACCGTATTACCGCCTTTGAGTGAGCTGATACCGCTCGCCGCAGCCGAACGACCGAGCGCAG
CGAGTCAGTGAGCGAGGAAGCGGAAGAGCGCCTGATGCGGTATTTTCTCCTTACGCATCTGTGCGGTATT
TCACACCGCAATGGTGCACTCTCAGTACAATCTGCTCTGATGCCGCATAGTTAAGCCAGTATACACTCCG
CTATCGCTACGTGACTGGGTCATGGCTGCGCCCCGACACCCGCCAACACCCGCTGACGCGCCCTGACGGG
CTTGTCTGCTCCCGGCATCCGCTTACAGACAAGCTGTGACCGTCTCCGGGAGCTGCATGTGTCAGAGGTT
TTCACCGTCATCACCGAAACGCGCGAGGCAGCTGCGGTAAAGCTCATCAGCGTGGTCGTGAAGCGATTCA
CAGATGTCTGCCTGTTCATCCGCGTCCAGCTCGTTGAGTTTCTCCAGAAGCGTTAATGTCTGGCTTCTGA
TAAAGCGGGCCATGTTAAGGGCGGTTTTTTCCTGTTTGGTCACTGATGCCTCCGTGTAAGGGGGATTTCT
GTTCATGGGGGTAATGATACCGATGAAACGAGAGAGGATGCTCACGATACGGGTTACTGATGATGAACAT
GCCCGGTTACTGGAACGTTGTGAGGGTAAACAACTGGCGGTATGGATGCGGCGGGACCAGAGAAAAATCA
CTCAGGGTCAATGCCAGCGCTTCGTTAATACAGATGTAGGTGTTCCACAGGGTAGCCAGCAGCATCCTGC
GATGCAGATCCGGAACATAATGGTGCAGGGCGCTGACTTCCGCGTTTCCAGACTTTACGAAACACGGAAA
CCGAAGACCATTCATGTTGTTGCTCAGGTCGCAGACGTTTTGCAGCAGCAGTCGCTTCACGTTCGCTCGC
GTATCGGTGATTCATTCTGCTAACCAGTAAGGCAACCCCGCCAGCCTAGCCGGGTCCTCAACGACAGGAG
CACGATCATGCGCACCCGTGGCCAGGACCCAACGCTGCCCGAGATGCGCCGCGTGCGGCTGCTGGAGATG
GCGGACGCGATGGATATGTTCTGCCAAGGGTTGGTTTGCGCATTCACAGTTCTCCGCAAGAATTGATTGG
CTCCAATTCTTGGAGTGGTGAATCCGTTAGCGAGGTGCCGCCGGCTTCCATTCAGGTCGAGGTGGCCCGG
CTCCATGCACCGCGACGCAACGCGGGGAGGCAGACAAGGTATAGGGCGGCGCCTACAATCCATGCCAACC
CGTTCCATGTGCTCGCCGAGGCGGCATAAATCGCCGTGACGATCAGCGGTCCAATGATCGAAGTTAGGCT
GGTAAGAGCCGCGAGCGATCCTTGAAGCTGTCCCTGATGGTCGTCATCTACCTGCCTGGACAGCATGGCC
TGCAACGCGGGCATCCCGATGCCGCCGGAAGCGAGAAGAATCATAATGGGGAAGGCCATCCAGCCTCGCG
TCGCGAACGCCAGCAAGACGTAGCCCAGCGCGTCGGCCGCCATGCCGGCGATAATGGCCTGCTTCTCGCC
GAAACGTTTGGTGGCGGGACCAGTGACGAAGGCTTGAGCGAGGGCGTGCAAGATTCCGAATACCGCAAGC
GACAGGCCGATCATCGTCGCGCTCCAGCGAAAGCGGTCCTCGCCGAAAATGACCCAGAGCGCTGCCGGCA
CCTGTCCTACGAGTTGCATGATAAAGAAGACAGTCATAAGTGCGGCGACGATAGTCATGCCCCGCGCCCA
CCGGAAGGAGCTGACTGGGTTGAAGGCTCTCAAGGGCATCGGTCGAGATCCCGGTGCCTAATGAGTGAGC
TAACTTACATTAATTGCGTTGCGCTCACTGCCCGCTTTCCAGTCGGGAAACCTGTCGTGCCAGCTGCATT
AATGAATCGGCCAACGCGCGGGGAGAGGCGGTTTGCGTATTGGGCGCCAGGGTGGTTTTTCTTTTCACCA
GTGAGACGGGCAACAGCTGATTGCCCTTCACCGCCTGGCCCTGAGAGAGTTGCAGCAAGCGGTCCACGCT
GGTTTGCCCCAGCAGGCGAAAATCCTGTTTGATGGTGGTTAACGGCGGGATATAACATGAGCTGTCTTCG
GTATCGTCGTATCCCACTACCGAGATATCCGCACCAACGCGCAGCCCGGACTCGGTAATGGCGCGCATTG
CGCCCAGCGCCATCTGATCGTTGGCAACCAGCATCGCAGTGGGAACGATGCCCTCATTCAGCATTTGCAT
GGTTTGTTGAAAACCGGACATGGCACTCCAGTCGCCTTCCCGTTCCGCTATCGGCTGAATTTGATTGCGA
GTGAGATATTTATGCCAGCCAGCCAGACGCAGACGCGCCGAGACAGAACTTAATGGGCCCGCTAACAGCG
CGATTTGCTGGTGACCCAATGCGACCAGATGCTCCACGCCCAGTCGCGTACCGTCTTCATGGGAGAAAAT
AATACTGTTGATGGGTGTCTGGTCAGAGACATCAAGAAATAACGCCGGAACATTAGTGCAGGCAGCTTCC
ACAGCAATGGCATCCTGGTCATCCAGCGGATAGTTAATGATCAGCCCACTGACGCGTTGCGCGAGAAGAT
TGTGCACCGCCGCTTTACAGGCTTCGACGCCGCTTCGTTCTACCATCGACACCACCACGCTGGCACCCAG
TTGATCGGCGCGAGATTTAATCGCCGCGACAATTTGCGACGGCGCGTGCAGGGCCAGACTGGAGGTGGCA
ACGCCAATCAGCAACGACTGTTTGCCCGCCAGTTGTTGTGCCACGCGGTTGGGAATGTAATTCAGCTCCG
CCATCGCCGCTTCCACTTTTTCCCGCGTTTTCGCAGAAACGTGGCTGGCCTGGTTCACCACGCGGGAAAC
GGTCTGATAAGAGACACCGGCATACTCTGCGACATCGTATAACGTTACTGGTTTCACATTCACCACCCTG
AATTGACTCTCTTCCGGGCGCTATCATGCCATACCGCGAAAGGTTTTGCGCCATTCGATGGTGTCCGGGA
TCTCGACGCTCTCCCTTATGCGACTCCTGCATTAGGAAGCAGCCCAGTAGTAGGTTGAGGCCGTTGAGCA
CCGCCGCCGCAAGGAATGGTGCATGCAAGGAGATGGCGCCCAACAGTCCCCCGGCCACGGGGCCTGCCAC
CATACCCACGCCGAAACAAGCGCTCATGAGCCCGAAGTGGCGAGCCCGATCTTCCCCATCGGTGATGTCG
GCGATATAGGCGCCAGCAACCGCACCTGTGGCGCCGGTGATGCCGGCCACGATGCGTCCGGCGTAGAGGA
TCGAGATCTCGATCCCGCGAAAT
Features (pLannotate 1.2.2; 22 found; start..end, strand, type, name):
      1..19      +  promoter       T7 promoter: promoter for bacteriophage T7 RNA polymerase
     20..44      +  protein_bind   lac operator: The lac repressor binds to the lac operator to inhibit transcription in E. coli. This inhibition can be relieved by adding lactose or isopropyl-β-D-thiogalactopyranoside (IPTG). lac repressor encoded by lacI
     59..81      +  RBS            RBS: efficient ribosome binding site from bacteriophage T7 gene 10 (Olins and Rangwala, 1989)
    100..116     +  CDS            capTEV™ (fragment): composite tag for in vivo biotinylation, TEV protease cleavage, and 6xHis tagging
    127..144     +  CDS            thrombin site: thrombin recognition and cleavage site
    142..657     +  CDS            avrBs3 (fragment): AVRB3_XANEU - Experimental evidence at protein level: Swiss-Prot protein existence level 1. Avirulence protein. Acts as a transcription factor in C.annuum plants. In susceptible plants lacking the Bs3 resistance gene induces expression of a number of genes, including genes homologous to a family of auxin-induced genes, alpha-expansin genes, pectate lyase, anthocyanidin glucoside rhamnosyl transferase and at least one transcription factor, UPA20. Their expression leads to plant hypertrophy in mesophyll cells, probably mainly mediated by UPA20 (PubMed:17962565). In resistant plants induces the h
   1183..1890    +  CDS            mCherry: mCherry is a basic (constitutively fluorescent) red fluorescent protein published in 2004, derived from Discosoma sp.. It is reported to be a very rapidly-maturing monomer with low acid sensitivity.
   1901..1950    +  CDS            SET1 (fragment): solubility-enhancement tag derived from T7 phage gene 10B
   1958..2005    +  terminator     T7 terminator: transcription terminator for bacteriophage T7 RNA polymerase
   2028..2132    -  CDS            TcR (fragment): tetracycline efflux protein; tet; confers resistance to tetracycline
   2180..2208    -  promoter       tet promoter: E. coli promoter for tetracycline efflux protein gene
   2321..2425    +  promoter       AmpR promoter: bla
   2426..3286    +  CDS            AmpR: β-lactamase; bla; confers resistance to ampicillin, carbenicillin, and related antibiotics
   3457..4045    +  rep_origin     ori: high-copy-number ColE1/pMB1/pBR322/pUC origin of replication
   4231..4370    -  misc_feature   bom: basis of mobility region from pBR322
   4472..4663    -  CDS            rop: Rop protein, which maintains plasmids at low copy number; rop
   4680..5060    +  CDS            YPB1_ECOLX: Protein predicted: Swiss-Prot protein existence level 4. From Escherichia coli.
   5302..5926    -  CDS            TcR (fragment): tetracycline efflux protein; tet; confers resistance to tetracycline
   5941..5962    -  protein_bind   CAP binding site: CAP binding activates transcription in the presence of cAMP. E. coli catabolite activator protein
   5975..7057    -  CDS            lacI: lac repressor; lacI; The lac repressor binds to the lac operator to inhibit transcription in E. coli. This inhibition can be relieved by adding lactose or isopropyl-β-D-thiogalactopyranoside (IPTG).
   7058..7135    -  promoter       lacI promoter: lacI
   7143..7422    -  CDS            TcR (fragment): tetracycline efflux protein; tet; confers resistance to tetracycline
