[The description below was written by a language model from this plasmid's Addgene catalogue record and pLannotate feature annotations shown in this document.]
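Description:
pET-TALE-mCherry-15b is a bacterial expression plasmid built on the Novagen pET-15b backbone for producing a truncated TALE DNA-binding domain fused to the red fluorescent protein mCherry. It is propagated in E. coli through a ColE1/pBR322-type origin and selected with ampicillin through the β-lactamase gene. The catalogue lists it as high copy, although the feature table also shows the rop gene and bom region inherited from pBR322, which normally moderate copy number. Scattered tetracycline-resistance fragments are nonfunctional backbone remnants.

The insert, described as a 7-mer tTALE-mCherry of about 1.7 kb, sits between the retained NdeI and BamHI sites. Expression is driven by a T7 promoter with an adjacent lac operator and the T7 gene 10 ribosome binding site, and it ends at the T7 terminator. The plasmid-borne lacI supplies repressor, so transcription requires a host providing T7 RNA polymerase and is induced with IPTG. The backbone contributes an N-terminal 6xHis tag followed by a thrombin cleavage site, allowing affinity purification and optional tag removal. The annotation recognises the start of the TALE portion as a fragment of the Xanthomonas effector AvrBs3. The stretch between that match and mCherry is unannotated and presumably holds the rest of the TALE region. The short "capTEV" hit corresponds to the His tag, and the "SET1" hit is probably a spurious match to vector sequence. The sequenced record is slightly shorter than the catalogue's total size.

According to the associated publication title, the purified fusion protein serves as a fluorescent protein-based DNA staining dye that works in high-salt buffer.
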