Addgene plasmid #138287: pET-TALE-mCherry-15b
Purpose: Express tTALE-mCherry
Depositing lab: Kyubong Jo. Depositing organization: Sogang University. Publication: Truncated TALE-FP as DNA Staining Dye in a High-salt Buffer. Shin E, Kim W, Lee S, Bae J, Kim S, Ko W, Seo HS, Lim S, Lee HS, Jo K. Sci Rep. 2019 Nov 20;9(1):17197. doi: 10.1038/s41598-019-53722-0. PubMed 31748571.
Backbone
  Vector backbone: pET-15b
  Backbone manufacturer: Novagen
  Backbone size w/o insert (bp): 5708
  Total vector size (bp): 7457
  Vector type: Bacterial Expression, TALEN
Growth in bacteria
  Bacterial resistance: Ampicillin, 100 μg/mL
  Growth temperature: 37°C
  Growth strain: DH5alpha
  Copy number: High Copy
Gene/Insert
  Gene/Insert name: 7-mer tTALE-mCherry
  Insert size (bp): 1740
  Promoter: T7 promoter
  Tag / fusion protein: 6x His-tag (N terminal on backbone)
  Cloning method: Restriction Enzyme; 5′ cloning site NdeI (not destroyed); 3′ cloning site BamHI (not destroyed)
  Sequencing primers: 5′ Universal T7 Primer; 3′ T7 Terminator
Terms and licenses: Academic/Nonprofit Terms; Industry Terms: Not Available to Industry
How to cite: pET-TALE-mCherry-15b was a gift from Kyubong Jo (Addgene plasmid # 138287 ; http://n2t.net/addgene:138287 ; RRID:Addgene_138287)
