>Addgene plasmid #138287 | pET-TALE-mCherry-15b | depositor partial sequence | sequence record 266935 | pET-TALE-mCherry-15b sequence 1740 bps
GATCTACGCACGCTCGGCTACAGCCAGCAGCAACAGGAGAAGATCAAACCGAAGGTTCGTTCGACAGTGG
CGCAGCACCACGAGGCACTGGTCGGCCATGGGTTTACACACGCGCACATCGTTGCGCTCAGCCAACACCC
GGCAGCGTTAGGGACCGTCGCTGTCAAGTATCAGGACATGATCGCAGCGTTGCCAGAGGCGACACACGAA
GCGATCGTTGGCGTCGGCAAACAGTGGTCCGGCGCACGCGCTCTGGAGGCCTTGCTCACGGTGGCGGGAG
AGTTGAGAGGTCCACCGTTACAGTTGGACACAGGCCAACTTCTCAAGATTGCAAAACGTGGCGGCGTGAC
CGCAGTGGAGGCAGTGCATGCATGGCGCAATGCACTGACGGGTGCCCCCCTGAACCTGACTCCAGCACAG
GTGGTGGCTATTGCCTCCAATAATGGGGGAAAACAGGCTCTCGAAACAGTTCAAAGACTTCTGCCTGTCT
TGTGCCAAGATCATGGACTTACACCCGCACAAGTCGTTGCAATCGCTAGCAATGGCGGTGGGAAGCAAGC
CCTGGAGACAGTTCAAAGGCTCCTTCCAGTCCTGTGTCAGGCACACGGGCTTACCCCTGATCAAGTGGTC
GCAATTGCCTCACATGACGGCGGGAAACAGGCATTGGAAACTGTGCAGCGCCTGCTCCCCGTTCTTTGCC
AGGATCATGGGTTGACACCTGCACAAGTTGTTGCAATTGCAAGCAACGGCGGCGGAAAACAGGCACTGGA
AACTGTGCAAAGACTCCTGCCAGTTTTGTGCCAGGCTCATGGCCTGACTCCAGACCAGGTCGTTGCTATT
GCCAGCAATAACGGAGGTAAGCAAGCATTGGAGACTGTTCAGCGGCTCCTCCCTGTCCTCTGTCAGGCCC
ACGGGCTGACTCCTGCACAGGTGGTGGCCATCGCTTCAAACGGGGGGGGGAAGCAAGCCCTCGAAACTGT
TCAACGGTTGTTGCCTGTTTTGTGTCAGGATCATGGGGGCGGCTCTGGCGGCATGGTGAGCAAGGGCGAG
GAGGACCAGATGGCCATCATCAAGGAGTTCATGCGCTTCAAGGTGCACATGGAGGGCTCCGTGAACGGCC
ACGAGTTCGAGATCGAGGGCGAGGGCGAGGGCCGCCCCTACGAGGGCACCCAGACCGCCAAGCTGAAGGT
GACCAAGGGCGGCCCCCTGCCCTTCGCCTGGGACATCCTGTCCCCTCAGTTCATGTACGGCTCCAAGGCC
TACGTGAAGCACCCCGCCGACATCCCCGACTACTTGAAGCTGTCCTTCCCCGAGGGCTTCAAGTGGGAGC
GCGTGATGAACTTCGAGGACGGCGGCGTGGTGACCGTGACCCAGGACTCCTCCCTGCAGGACGGCGAGTT
CATCTACAAGGTGAAGCTGCGCGGCACCAACTTCCCCTCCGACGGCCCCGTAATGCAGAAGAAGACCATG
GGCTGGGAGGCCTCCTCCGAGCGGATGTACCCCGAGGACGGCGCCCTGAAGGGCGAGATCAAGCAGAGGC
TGAAGCTGAAGGACGGCGGCCACTACGACGCCGAGGTCAAGACCACCTACAAGGCCAAGAAGCCCGTGCA
GCTGCCCGGCGCCTACAACGTGAACATCAAGCTGGACATCACCTCCCACAACGAGGACTACACCATCGTG
GAACAGTACGAGCGCGCCGAGGGCCGCCACTCCACCGGCGGCATGGACGAGCTGTACAAG
